Addgene plasmid #161286: pDONR221-SLC35G4_STOP
Purpose: Gateway entry clone with codon-optimized ORF sequence for subcloning into custom expression vectors. Contains a STOP codon at the end of the codon-optimized ORF sequence.
Depositing lab: RESOLUTE Consortium & Giulio Superti-Furga. Depositing organization: CeMM Research Center for Molecular Medicine. Publication: The RESOLUTE consortium: unlocking SLC transporters for drug discovery. Superti-Furga G, Lackner D, Wiedmer T, Ingles-Prieto A, Barbosa B, Girardi E, Goldmann U, Gurtl B, Klavins K, Klimek C, Lindinger S, Lineiro-Retes E, Muller AC, Onstein S, Redinger G, Reil D, Sedlyarov V, Wolf G, Crawford M, Everley R, ... Steppan CM. Nat Rev Drug Discov. 2020 Jul;19(7):429-430. doi: 10.1038/d41573-020-00056-6. PubMed 32265506.
Backbone
  Vector backbone: pDONR221
  Backbone manufacturer: ThermoFisher Scientific
  Backbone size w/o insert (bp): 2550
  Vector type: Mammalian Expression
Growth in bacteria
  Bacterial resistance: Kanamycin, 50 μg/mL
  Growth temperature: 37°C
  Growth strain: NEB Stable
  Copy number: High Copy
Gene/Insert
  Gene/Insert name: SLC35G4 (alt name: AMAC1L1, SLC35G4P)
  Species: H. sapiens (human)
  Insert size (bp): 1017
  Entrez Gene: SLC35G4 (a.k.a. AMAC1L1, SLC35G4P)
  Cloning method: Gateway Cloning
  Sequencing primers: 5′ M13-fwd; 3′ M13-rev
Terms and licenses: Academic/Nonprofit Terms; Industry Terms
Depositor comments: This plasmid contains a STOP codon at the end of the codon-optimized ORF. For the version of this plasmid that does not contain a STOP codon, please see Addgene plasmid 132120 For more information on the full Resolute plasmid collection, please see www.addgene.org/depositor-collections/re-solute/. Please provide your feedback on this plasmid to the RESOLUTE consortium by filling out their RESOLUTE repository feedback form: https://forms.office.com/Pages/ResponsePage.aspx?id=0e05yklzmkS7rjFGQL4N7z4feCLQvEJAmVcOCM_u885UN1JJRko0Ukg4TVQwNTZLOUxPQVJWT1NHUCQlQCN0PWcu
How to cite: pDONR221-SLC35G4_STOP was a gift from RESOLUTE Consortium & Giulio Superti-Furga (Addgene plasmid # 161286 ; http://n2t.net/addgene:161286 ; RRID:Addgene_161286)
