[The description below was written by a language model from this plasmid's Addgene catalogue record and pLannotate feature annotations shown in this document.]
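Description:
pDONR221-SLC35G4_STOP is a Gateway entry clone built on the pDONR221 backbone, carrying a codon-optimized open reading frame for human SLC35G4 (also known as AMAC1L1 or SLC35G4P), a member of the solute carrier family. The sequenced plasmid is 3,567 nt. It is maintained in E. coli through a high-copy ColE1/pUC-type origin and selected with kanamycin through an aph(3')-Ia resistance gene. Although the catalogue lists the vector type as mammalian expression, the feature table shows no eukaryotic promoter or polyadenylation signal upstream or downstream of the insert. The plasmid itself is therefore a shuttle for the ORF rather than an expression construct.

The roughly 1 kb ORF sits between attL1 and attL2 sites, which allow directional transfer into any attR-containing destination vector by an LR Clonase reaction. The destination vector then supplies the promoter, tags and selection markers. Because this version ends the ORF with a stop codon, it suits untagged or N-terminally tagged expression. A companion clone without the stop codon exists for C-terminal fusions. The automated annotation labels the coding sequence as SLC35G5 rather than SLC35G4. This probably reflects a protein-similarity match to a closely related paralogue, and the catalogue entry identifies the insert as SLC35G4.

The remaining features are standard pDONR backbone elements. The rrnB T1 and T2 terminators insulate the cloning region from read-through transcription. A T7 promoter lies next to attL2, and there are short residual lacI and lacZα fragments. M13 forward and reverse primer sites flank the insert for sequence verification. The clone belongs to a consortium collection of SLC transporter ORFs intended for subcloning into custom expression vectors.
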