Features (pLannotate 1.2.2; 10 found; start..end, strand, type, name):
      1..100     +  protein_bind   attL1: mutant version of attL; recombination site for the Gateway® LR reaction LR Clonase™
    106..1119    +  CDS            SLC35G5: S35G5_HUMAN - Also known as AMAC, AMAC1L2. Experimental evidence at protein level: Swiss-Prot protein existence level 1. From Homo sapiens (Human).
   1124..1223    -  protein_bind   attL2: mutant version of attL; recombination site for the Gateway® LR reaction LR Clonase™
   1241..1259    -  promoter       T7 promoter: promoter for bacteriophage T7 RNA polymerase
   1393..2202    +  CDS            KanR: aminoglycoside phosphotransferase; aph(3')-Ia; confers resistance to kanamycin in bacteria or G418 (Geneticin®) in eukaryotes
   2349..2937    +  rep_origin     ori: high-copy-number ColE1/pMB1/pBR322/pUC origin of replication
   3120..3212    +  CDS            lacI (fragment): lac repressor; lacI; The lac repressor binds to the lac operator to inhibit transcription in E. coli. This inhibition can be relieved by adding lactose or isopropyl-β-D-thiogalactopyranoside (IPTG).
   3267..3294    -  terminator     rrnB T2 terminator: transcription terminator T2 from the E. coli rrnB gene
   3426..3469    +  terminator     rrnB T1 terminator: Escherichia coli rrnB; transcription terminator T1 from the E. coli rrnB gene
   3516..3552    -  CDS            lacZα (fragment): LacZα fragment of β-galactosidase; lacZ fragment
>Addgene plasmid #161286 | pDONR221-SLC35G4_STOP | addgene full sequence | sequence record 346614 | Addgene NGS Result
CAAATAATGATTTTATTTTGACTGATAGTGACCTGTTCGTTGCAACACATTGATGAGCAATGCTTTTTTA
TAATGCCAACTTTGTACAAAAAAGCAGGCTCCACCATGGCCGGCTCCCACCCTTACTTCAACCTGCCAGA
CTCTACCCACCCATCCCCACCTTCTACACCACCCAGCCTGCACTGGCACCAGAGGTGTCAGCCTTCCGAT
GCAACCAACGGACTGCTGGTGGCCCTGCTGGGAGGAGGACTGCCTGCAGGATTCGTGGGACCACTGAGCA
GGATGGCCTATCAGGCCAGCAATCTGCCATCCCTGGAGCTGGTCATCTGCCGGTGTCTGTTTCACCTGCC
CATCGCCCTGCTGCTGAAGCTGAGAGGCGACCCTCTGCTGGGACCTCCAGATATCCGGGGCAGAACATGC
TTCTGTGCCCTGCTGAACGTGCTGAATATCGGCTGTGCATACTCCGCCGTGCAGGTGGTGCCAACCGGAA
ATGCAGCAACAGTGCGGAAGCACAGCTCCACCGTGTGCTCTGCCATCCTGACCCTGTGCCTGGAGTCTCA
GGTGCTGAGCGGCTATGACTGGTGCGGACTGCTGGGATCTATCCTGGGACTGATCATCATCGTGGGACCT
GGACTGTGGACCCTGCAGGAGGGCACCACAGGCGTGTACACAGGCCTGGGCTATGTGCAGGCCTTTCTGG
GAGGACTGGCCCTGTCCCTGGGACTGCTGGTGTACCGGTCCCTGCACTTCCCATCTTGTCTGCCCACCGT
GGCCTTTCTGTCTGGACTGGTGGGACTGCTGGGAAGCGTGCCAGGACTGTTCGTGCTGCAGAGCCCCGTG
CTGCCTTCCGACCTGCTGTCTTGGAGCTGCGTGGGAGCAGTGGGAATCCTGACCCTGGTGAGCTTTACAT
GCGTGGGATACGCAGTGACCAAGGCACACCCAGCCCTGGTGTGCGCCGTGCTGCACTCCGAGGTGGTCAT
GGCCCTGATCCTGCAGTACTTCATGCTGCACGAGACAGTGGCCCCCTCTGATATCATGGGAGCAGGAGTG
GTGCTGGGAAGCATCGCCATCATCACCGCCAGGAACCTGATCTGCGAGCGCACAGGCAAGGTGGAGGAGT
AAGACCCAGCTTTCTTGTACAAAGTTGGCATTATAAGAAAGCATTGCTTATCAATTTGTTGCAACGAACA
GGTCACTATCAGTCAAAATAAAATCATTATTTGCCATCCAGCTGATATCCCCTATAGTGAGTCGTATTAC
ATGGTCATAGCTGTTTCCTGGCAGCTCTGGCCCGTGTCTCAAAATCTCTGATGTTACATTGCACAAGATA
AAAATATATCATCATGAACAATAAAACTGTCTGCTTACATAAACAGTAATACAAGGGGTGTTATGAGCCA
TATTCAACGGGAAACGTCGAGGCCGCGATTAAATTCCAACATGGATGCTGATTTATATGGGTATAAATGG
GCTCGCGATAATGTCGGGCAATCAGGTGCGACAATCTATCGCTTGTATGGGAAGCCCGATGCGCCAGAGT
TGTTTCTGAAACATGGCAAAGGTAGCGTTGCCAATGATGTTACAGATGAGATGGTCAGACTAAACTGGCT
GACGGAATTTATGCCTCTTCCGACCATCAAGCATTTTATCCGTACTCCTGATGATGCATGGTTACTCACC
ACTGCGATCCCCGGAAAAACAGCATTCCAGGTATTAGAAGAATATCCTGATTCAGGTGAAAATATTGTTG
ATGCGCTGGCAGTGTTCCTGCGCCGGTTGCATTCGATTCCTGTTTGTAATTGTCCTTTTAACAGCGATCG
CGTATTTCGTCTCGCTCAGGCGCAATCACGAATGAATAACGGTTTGGTTGATGCGAGTGATTTTGATGAC
GAGCGTAATGGCTGGCCTGTTGAACAAGTCTGGAAAGAAATGCATAAACTTTTGCCATTCTCACCGGATT
CAGTCGTCACTCATGGTGATTTCTCACTTGATAACCTTATTTTTGACGAGGGGAAATTAATAGGTTGTAT
TGATGTTGGACGAGTCGGAATCGCAGACCGATACCAGGATCTTGCCATCCTATGGAACTGCCTCGGTGAG
TTTTCTCCTTCATTACAGAAACGGCTTTTTCAAAAATATGGTATTGATAATCCTGATATGAATAAATTGC
AGTTTCATTTGATGCTCGATGAGTTTTTCTAATCAGAATTGGTTAATTGGTTGTAACACTGGCAGAGCAT
TACGCTGACTTGACGGGACGGCGCAAGCTCATGACCAAAATCCCTTAACGTGAGTTACGCGTCGTTCCAC
TGAGCGTCAGACCCCGTAGAAAAGATCAAAGGATCTTCTTGAGATCCTTTTTTTCTGCGCGTAATCTGCT
GCTTGCAAACAAAAAAACCACCGCTACCAGCGGTGGTTTGTTTGCCGGATCAAGAGCTACCAACTCTTTT
TCCGAAGGTAACTGGCTTCAGCAGAGCGCAGATACCAAATACTGTTCTTCTAGTGTAGCCGTAGTTAGGC
CACCACTTCAAGAACTCTGTAGCACCGCCTACATACCTCGCTCTGCTAATCCTGTTACCAGTGGCTGCTG
CCAGTGGCGATAAGTCGTGTCTTACCGGGTTGGACTCAAGACGATAGTTACCGGATAAGGCGCAGCGGTC
GGGCTGAACGGGGGGTTCGTGCACACAGCCCAGCTTGGAGCGAACGACCTACACCGAACTGAGATACCTA
CAGCGTGAGCTATGAGAAAGCGCCACGCTTCCCGAAGGGAGAAAGGCGGACAGGTATCCGGTAAGCGGCA
GGGTCGGAACAGGAGAGCGCACGAGGGAGCTTCCAGGGGGAAACGCCTGGTATCTTTATAGTCCTGTCGG
GTTTCGCCACCTCTGACTTGAGCGTCGATTTTTGTGATGCTCGTCAGGGGGGCGGAGCCTATGGAAAAAC
GCCAGCAACGCGGCCTTTTTACGGTTCCTGGCCTTTTGCTGGCCTTTTGCTCACATGTTCTTTCCTGCGT
TATCCCCTGATTCTGTGGATAACCGTATTACCGCCTTTGAGTGAGCTGATACCGCTCGCCGCAGCCGAAC
GACCGAGCGCAGCGAGTCAGTGAGCGAGGAAGCGGAAGAGCGCCCAATACGCAAACCGCCTCTCCCCGCG
CGTTGGCCGATTCATTAATGCAGCTGGCACGACAGGTTTCCCGACTGGAAAGCGGGCAGTGAGCGCAACG
CAATTAATACGCGTACCGCTAGCCAGGAAGAGTTTGTAGAAACGCAAAAAGGCCATCCGTCAGGATGGCC
TTCTGCTTAGTTTGATGCCTGGCAGTTTATGGCGGGCGTCCTGCCCGCCACCCTCCGGGCCGTTGCTTCA
CAACGTTCAAATCCGCTCCCGGCGGATTTGTCCTACTCAGGAGAGCGTTCACCGACAAACAACAGATAAA
ACGAAAGGCCCAGTCTTCCGACTGAGCCTTTCGTTTTATTTGATGCCTGGCAGTTCCCTACTCTCGCGTT
AACGCTAGCATGGATGTTTTCCCAGTCACGACGTTGTAAAACGACGGCCAGTCTTAAGCTCGGGCCC
