>Addgene plasmid #161286 | pDONR221-SLC35G4_STOP | depositor partial sequence | sequence record 312507 | Codon-optimized ORF of SLC35G4
ATGGCCGGCTCCCACCCTTACTTCAACCTGCCAGACTCTACCCACCCATCCCCACCTTCTACACCACCCA
GCCTGCACTGGCACCAGAGGTGTCAGCCTTCCGATGCAACCAACGGACTGCTGGTGGCCCTGCTGGGAGG
AGGACTGCCTGCAGGATTCGTGGGACCACTGAGCAGGATGGCCTATCAGGCCAGCAATCTGCCATCCCTG
GAGCTGGTCATCTGCCGGTGTCTGTTTCACCTGCCCATCGCCCTGCTGCTGAAGCTGAGAGGCGACCCTC
TGCTGGGACCTCCAGATATCCGGGGCAGAACATGCTTCTGTGCCCTGCTGAACGTGCTGAATATCGGCTG
TGCATACTCCGCCGTGCAGGTGGTGCCAACCGGAAATGCAGCAACAGTGCGGAAGCACAGCTCCACCGTG
TGCTCTGCCATCCTGACCCTGTGCCTGGAGTCTCAGGTGCTGAGCGGCTATGACTGGTGCGGACTGCTGG
GATCTATCCTGGGACTGATCATCATCGTGGGACCTGGACTGTGGACCCTGCAGGAGGGCACCACAGGCGT
GTACACAGGCCTGGGCTATGTGCAGGCCTTTCTGGGAGGACTGGCCCTGTCCCTGGGACTGCTGGTGTAC
CGGTCCCTGCACTTCCCATCTTGTCTGCCCACCGTGGCCTTTCTGTCTGGACTGGTGGGACTGCTGGGAA
GCGTGCCAGGACTGTTCGTGCTGCAGAGCCCCGTGCTGCCTTCCGACCTGCTGTCTTGGAGCTGCGTGGG
AGCAGTGGGAATCCTGACCCTGGTGAGCTTTACATGCGTGGGATACGCAGTGACCAAGGCACACCCAGCC
CTGGTGTGCGCCGTGCTGCACTCCGAGGTGGTCATGGCCCTGATCCTGCAGTACTTCATGCTGCACGAGA
CAGTGGCCCCCTCTGATATCATGGGAGCAGGAGTGGTGCTGGGAAGCATCGCCATCATCACCGCCAGGAA
CCTGATCTGCGAGCGCACAGGCAAGGTGGAGGAGTAA
